>Addgene plasmid #182055 | pLVTFrep2-creb | addgene full sequence | sequence record 357493 | Addgene NGS Result
TATTATTGAAGCATTTATCAGGGTTATTGTCTCATGAGCGGATACATATTTGAATGTATTTAGAAAAATA
AACAAATAGGGGTTCCGCGCACATTTCCCCGAAAAGTGCCACCTGACGTCGACGGATCGGGAGATCTCCC
GATCCCCTATGGTGCACTCTCAGTACAATCTGCTCTGATGCCGCATAGTTAAGCCAGTATCTGCTCCCTG
CTTGTGTGTTGGAGGTCGCTGAGTAGTGCGCGAGCAAAATTTAAGCTACAACAAGGCAAGGCTTGACCGA
CAATTGCATGAAGAATCTGCTTAGGGTTAGGCGTTTTGCGCTGCTTCGCGATGTACGGGCCAGATATACG
CGTTGACATTGATTATTGACTAGTTATTAATAGTAATCAATTACGGGGTCATTAGTTCATAGCCCATATA
TGGAGTTCCGCGTTACATAACTTACGGTAAATGGCCCGCCTGGCTGACCGCCCAACGACCCCCGCCCATT
GACGTCAATAATGACGTATGTTCCCATAGTAACGCCAATAGGGACTTTCCATTGACGTCAATGGGTGGAG
TATTTACGGTAAACTGCCCACTTGGCAGTACATCAAGTGTATCATATGCCAAGTACGCCCCCTATTGACG
TCAATGACGGTAAATGGCCCGCCTGGCATTATGCCCAGTACATGACCTTATGGGACTTTCCTACTTGGCA
GTACATCTACGTATTAGTCATCGCTATTACCATGGTGATGCGGTTTTGGCAGTACATCAATGGGCGTGGA
TAGCGGTTTGACTCACGGGGATTTCCAAGTCTCCACCCCATTGACGTCAATGGGAGTTTGTTTTGGCACC
AAAATCAACGGGACTTTCCAAAATGTCGTAACAACTCCGCCCCATTGACGCAAATGGGCGGTAGGCGTGT
ACGGTGGGAGGTCTATATAAGCAGCGCGTTTTGCCTGTACTGGGTCTCTCTGGTTAGACCAGATCTGAGC
CTGGGAGCTCTCTGGCTAACTAGGGAACCCACTGCTTAAGCCTCAATAAAGCTTGCCTTGAGTGCTTCAA
GTAGTGTGTGCCCGTCTGTTGTGTGACTCTGGTAACTAGAGATCCCTCAGACCCTTTTAGTCAGTGTGGA
AAATCTCTAGCAGTGGCGCCCGAACAGGGACTTGAAAGCGAAAGGGAAACCAGAGGAGCTCTCTCGACGC
AGGACTCGGCTTGCTGAAGCGCGCACGGCAAGAGGCGAGGGGCGGCGACTGGTGAGTACGCCAAAAATTT
TGACTAGCGGAGGCTAGAAGGAGAGAGATGGGTGCGAGAGCGTCAGTATTAAGCGGGGGAGAATTAGATC
GCGATGGGAAAAAATTCGGTTAAGGCCAGGGGGAAAGAAAAAATATAAATTAAAACATATAGTATGGGCA
AGCAGGGAGCTAGAACGATTCGCAGTTAATCCTGGCCTGTTAGAAACATCAGAAGGCTGTAGACAAATAC
TGGGACAGCTACAACCATCCCTTCAGACAGGATCAGAAGAACTTAGATCATTATATAATACAGTAGCAAC
CCTCTATTGTGTGCATCAAAGGATAGAGATAAAAGACACCAAGGAAGCTTTAGACAAGATAGAGGAAGAG
CAAAACAAAAGTAAGACCACCGCACAGCAAGCGGCCGCTGATCTTCAGACCTGGAGGAGGAGATATGAGG
GACAATTGGAGAAGTGAATTATATAAATATAAAGTAGTAAAAATTGAACCATTAGGAGTAGCACCCACCA
AGGCAAAGAGAAGAGTGGTGCAGAGAGAAAAAAGAGCAGTGGGAATAGGAGCTTTGTTCCTTGGGTTCTT
GGGAGCAGCAGGAAGCACTATGGGCGCAGCGTCAATGACGCTGACGGTACAGGCCAGACAATTATTGTCT
GGTATAGTGCAGCAGCAGAACAATTTGCTGAGGGCTATTGAGGCGCAACAGCATCTGTTGCAACTCACAG
TCTGGGGCATCAAGCAGCTCCAGGCAAGAATCCTGGCTGTGGAAAGATACCTAAAGGATCAACAGCTCCT
GGGGATTTGGGGTTGCTCTGGAAAACTCATTTGCACCACTGCTGTGCCTTGGAATGCTAGTTGGAGTAAT
AAATCTCTGGAACAGATTTGGAATCACACGACCTGGATGGAGTGGGACAGAGAAATTAACAATTACACAA
GCTTAATACACTCCTTAATTGAAGAATCGCAAAACCAGCAAGAAAAGAATGAACAAGAATTATTGGAATT
AGATAAATGGGCAAGTTTGTGGAATTGGTTTAACATAACAAATTGGCTGTGGTATATAAAATTATTCATA
ATGATAGTAGGAGGCTTGGTAGGTTTAAGAATAGTTTTTGCTGTACTTTCTATAGTGAATAGAGTTAGGC
AGGGATATTCACCATTATCGTTTCAGACCCACCTCCCAACCCCGAGGGGACCCGACAGGCCCGAAGGAAT
AGAAGAAGAAGGTGGAGAGAGAGACAGAGACAGATCCATTCGATTAGTGAACGGATCTACAAATGGCAGT
ATTCATCCACAATTTTAAAAGAAAAGGGGGGATTGGGGGGTACAGTGCAGGGGAAAGAATAGTAGACATA
ATAGCAACAGACATACAAACTAAAGAATTACAAAAACAAATTACAAAAATTCAAAATTTTCGGGTTTATT
ACAGGGACAGCAGAAATTCACTTTGAATTCACAAAAGCTGGGTACCGGGCCCCCCCTCGAGTCTAGATTA
GACGTTGATCCTGGCGCTGGCGCAAGCAGCAGGGTGTCTATCCATGCCGCTCTCCTGGGCGCAGCTCATG
GGCAGGGTTCCTGCGGCCTGTTCCTCCACCTCTGGAGGGAAGCCGTGAGAATTTCCTACTACCTTACGCT
TCTTCTTTGGAGCTACTGTACAACCCTTATAAAGCTCGTCCATGCCGTCGGTGGAGTTGCGGGCCACGGC
GATCTCGTAAACGGTCACCTTGTTGTAGTCCTTGTCGTGGTTCAGGATCTCGATGCGGTGGTCCACAAAG
TGATAGTCGGGCAGCTTCACCGCCTTCTTGGCCCTGTAGATGGTCTTGAAGTCAACGCGGTGGTGGCCGC
CGCCCTCCAGCAGCAGCTTCATCTTGACGTCGCCCTTCAGCACGCCGTCGCGCACGTACATCCTCTCGGT
GGAGGCGTCCCAGCCGGTGGTCTCCTTCTGCATCACGGGGCCGTTGGGGGGGAAGTTCTCGCCCTTGAGG
TGTATCTCGTAGATGAAGGAGTCCTCCTCCATGGAGATGTCGGACTTCACCTTCACGATGCCCTTGTCCT
CGAAGGTCATGGTGCGCTCCCAAGAGTAGCCCTCGGGGAAGGACTGCTTGAAGTAGTTGGGGATGTCGTC
GGGGTACTTGGTGAAGGCCCTGTTGCCGTAACTGAACGCGGTGGTCAGAATGTCGTAGGAGAAGGGCAGG
GGGGCTCCCTCCTTCACCTCCAGGTTGATGGTGTTGGTGCCGTCGTAGGGCTTGCCCTCGCCCTCGCCCT
CGATCACGAAGGCGTGGCCATTCACGTTGCCCTCCATCTTCAGCTTGATCTTCATGTCGGGCTTGATTAC
GCCCATTGTGGTCTCCTCGCCCTTGCTCACCATGGTGGCGACCGGTACAGTACCGGATTGCCAAGCTGGA
AGTCGAGCTTCCATTATATACCCTCTAGTGTCTAAGCTTATCTGTTCTCCCATTGACGTCAATGGGGTGT
CTGAAAGACGTCACAGTATGACGGCCATGGGATCTGGCAGCTGACGTCACTGTCTGGTGCGGATCCCCCC
CAAAGCCCCCGGGGCTGTAATTGCGTCCCTCTCCCGCTAGGGGGCAGCAGCGAGCCGCCCGGGGCGGCGC
GAATTCCCGCGGCCGCCATGGCGGCCGGGAGCATGCGACGTCGGGCCCAATCTGCAGCACGTGCCGCGGT
GGCGGCCGCCCGGTAGGCGCCAACCGGCTCCGTTCTTTGGTGGCCCCTTCGCGCCACCTTCTACTCCTCC
CCTAGTCAGGAAGTTCCCCCCCGCCCCGCAGCTCGCGTCGTGCAGGACGTGACAAATGGAAGTAGCACGT
CTCACTAGTCTCGTGCAGATGGACAGCACCGCTGAGCAATGGAAGCGGGTAGGCCTTTGGGGCAGCGGCC
AATAGCAGCTTTGCTCCTTCGCTTTCTGGGCTCAGAGGCTGGGAAGGGGTGGGTCCGGGGGCGGGCTCAG
GGGCGGGCTCAGGGGCGGGGCGGGCGCCCGAAGGTCCTCCGGAGGCCCGGCATTCTGCACGCTTCAAAAG
CGCACGTCTGTCGCGCTGTTCTCCTCTTCCTCATCTCCGGGCCTTTCGACCTCACGGTGTTAGCGCTACC
GGCCGCCACCATGCCAGAGCCAGCGAAGTCTGCTCCCGCCCCGAAAAAGGGCTCCAAGAAGGCGGTGACT
AAGGCGCAGAAGAAAGGCGGCAAGAAGCGCAAGCGCAGCCGCAAGGAGAGCTATTCCATCTATGTGTATA
AGGTTCTGAAGCAGGTCCACCCTGACACCGGCATTTCGTCCAAGGCGATGGGCATCATGAATTCGTTTGT
GAACGACATTTTCGAGCGCATCGCAGGTGAGGCTTCCCGCCTGGCGCATTACAACAAGCGGTCGACCATC
ACCTCCAGGGAGATCCAGACGGCCGTGCGCCTGCTGCTGCCTGGGGAGTTGGCGAAGCACGCCGTGTCCG
AGGGTACTAAGGCCATCACCAAGTACACCAGTGCTAAGGACCCACCAGTCGCCACCTTACCGGTCGCCAC
CATGGACTACAAGGATGACGACGACAAAGGTGGAGCAGACTATAAGGACGATGATGACAAGGCTGGTCAT
ATGGCTAGAAATTCCTCGAGGGATCAAGCTTATCGATAATCAACCTCTGGATTACAAAATTTGTGAAAGA
TTGACTGGTATTCTTAACTATGTTGCTCCTTTTACGCTATGTGGATACGCTGCTTTAATGCCTTTGTATC
ATGCTATTGCTTCCCGTATGGCTTTCATTTTCTCCTCCTTGTATAAATCCTGGTTGCTGTCTCTTTATGA
GGAGTTGTGGCCCGTTGTCAGGCAACGTGGCGTGGTGTGCACTGTGTTTGCTGACGCAACCCCCACTGGT
TGGGGCATTGCCACCACCTGTCAGCTCCTTTCCGGGACTTTCGCTTTCCCCCTCCCTATTGCCACGGCGG
AACTCATCGCCGCCTGCCTTGCCCGCTGCTGGACAGGGGCTCGGCTGTTGGGCACTGACAATTCCGTGGT
GTTGTCGGGGAAGCTGACGTCCTTTCCATGGCTGCTCGCCTGTGTTGCCACCTGGATTCTGCGCGGGACG
TCCTTCTGCTACGTCCCTTCGGCCCTCAATCCAGCGGACCTTCCTTCCCGCGGCCTGCTGCCGGCTCTGC
GGCCTCTTCCGCGTCTTCGCCTTCGCCCTCAGACGAGTCGGATCTCCCTTTGGGCCGCCTCCCCGCATCG
ATACCGTCGAGACCTAGAAAAACATGGAGCAATCACAAGTAGCAATACAGCAGCTACCAATGCTGATTGT
GCCTGGCTAGAAGCACAAGAGGAGGAGGAGGTGGGTTTTCCAGTCACACCTCAGGTACCTTTAAGACCAA
TGACTTACAAGGCAGCTGTAGATCTTAGCCACTTTTTAAAAGAAAAGGGGGGACTGGAAGGGCTAATTCA
CTCCCAACGAAGACAAGATATCCTTGATCTGTGGATCTACCACACACAAGGCTACTTCCCTGATTGGCAG
AACTACACACCAGGGCCAGGGATCAGATATCCACTGACCTTTGGATGGTGCTACAAGCTAGTACCAGTTG
AGCAAGAGAAGGTAGAAGAAGCCAATGAAGGAGAGAACACCCGCTTGTTACACCCTGTGAGCCTGCATGG
GATGGATGACCCGGAGAGAGAAGTATTAGAGTGGAGGTTTGACAGCCGCCTAGCATTTCATCACATGGCC
CGAGAGCTGCATCCGGACTGTACTGGGTCTCTCTGGTTAGACCAGATCTGAGCCTGGGAGCTCTCTGGCT
AACTAGGGAACCCACTGCTTAAGCCTCAATAAAGCTTGCCTTGAGTGCTTCAAGTAGTGTGTGCCCGTCT
GTTGTGTGACTCTGGTAACTAGAGATCCCTCAGACCCTTTTAGTCAGTGTGGAAAATCTCTAGCAGGGCC
CGTTTAAACCCGCTGATCAGCCTCGACTGTGCCTTCTAGTTGCCAGCCATCTGTTGTTTGCCCCTCCCCC
GTGCCTTCCTTGACCCTGGAAGGTGCCACTCCCACTGTCCTTTCCTAATAAAATGAGGAAATTGCATCGC
ATTGTCTGAGTAGGTGTCATTCTATTCTGGGGGGTGGGGTGGGGCAGGACAGCAAGGGGGAGGATTGGGA
AGACAATAGCAGGCATGCTGGGGATGCGGTGGGCTCTATGGCTTCTGAGGCGGAAAGAACCAGCTGGGGC
TCTAGGGGGTATCCCC
[124 nt withheld, positions 6457-6580]
C
[91 nt withheld, positions 6582-6672]
A
[49 nt withheld, positions 6674-6722]
CCTTTGACGTTGGAGTCCACGTTCTTT
[37 nt withheld, positions 6750-6786]
ACCCTATCTCGGTCTATTCTTTTGATTTATAAGGGATTTTGCCGATTTCGGCCTATTGGTTAAAAAATGA
GCTGATTTAACAAAAATTTAACGCGAATTAATTCTGTGGAATGTGTGTCAGTTAGGGTGTGGAAAGTCCC
CAGGCTCCCCAGCAGGCAGAAGTATGCAAAGCATGCATCTCAATTAGTCAGCAACCAGGTGTGGAAAGTC
CCCAGGCTCCCCAGCAGGCAGAAGTATGCAAAGCATGCATCTCAATTAGTCAGCAACCATAGTCCCGCCC
CTAACTCCGCCCATCCCGCCCCTAACTCCGCCCAGTTCCGCCCATTCTCCGCCCCATGGCTGACTAATTT
TTTTTATTTATGCAGAGGCCGAGGCCGCCTCTGCCTCTGAGCTATTCCAGAAGTAGTGAGGAGGCTTTTT
TGGAGGCCTAGGCTTTTGCAAAAAGCTCCCGGGAGCTTGTATATCCATTTTCGGATCTGATCAGCACGTG
TTGACAATTAATCATCGGCATAGTATATCGGCATAGTATAATACGACAAGGTGAGGAACTAAACCATGGC
CAAGTTGACCAGTGCCGTTCCGGTGCTCACCGCGCGCGACGTCGCCGGAGCGGTCGAGTTCTGGACCGAC
CGGCTCGGGTTCTCCCGGGACTTCGTGGAGGACGACTTCGCCGGTGTGGTCCGGGACGACGTGACCCTGT
TCATCAGCGCGGTCCAGGACCAGGTGGTGCCGGACAACACCCTGGCCTGGGTGTGGGTGCGCGGCCTGGA
CGAGCTGTACGCCGAGTGGTCGGAGGTCGTGTCCACGAACTTCCGGGACGCCTCCGGGCCGGCCATGACC
GAGATCGGCGAGCAGCCGTGGGGGCGGGAGTTCGCCCTGCGCGACCCGGCCGGCAACTGCGTGCACTTCG
TGGCCGAGGAGCAGGACTGACACGTGCTACGAGATTTCGATTCCACCGCCGCCTTCTATGAAAGGTTGGG
CTTCGGAATCGTTTTCCGGGACGCCGGCTGGATGATCCTCCAGCGCGGGGATCTCATGCTGGAGTTCTTC
GCCCACCCCAACTTGTTTATTGCAGCTTATAATGGTTACAAATAAAGCAATAGCATCACAAATTTCACAA
ATAAAGCATTTTTTTCACTGCATTCTAGTTGTGGTTTGTCCAAACTCATCAATGTATCTTATCATGTCTG
TATACCGTCGACCTCTAGCTAGAGCTTGGCGTAATCATGGTCATAGCTGTTTCCTGTGTGAAATTGTTAT
CCGCTCACAATTCCACACAACATACGAGCCGGAAGCATAAAGTGTAAAGCCTGGGGTGCCTAATGAGTGA
GCTAACTCACATTAATTGCGTTGCGCTCACTGCCCGCTTTCCAGTCGGGAAACCTGTCGTGCCAGCTGCA
TTAATGAATCGGCCAACGCGCGGGGAGAGGCGGTTTGCGTATTGGGCGCTCTTCCGCTTCCTCGCTCACT
GACTCGCTGCGCTCGGTCGTTCGGCTGCGGCGAGCGGTATCAGCTCACTCAAAGGCGGTAATACGGTTAT
CCACAGAATCAGGGGATAACGCAGGAAAGAACATGTGAGCAAAAGGCCAGCAAAAGGCCAGGAACCGTAA
AAAGGCCGCGTTGCTGGCGTTTTTCCATAGGCTCCGCCCCCCTGACGAGCATCACAAAAATCGACGCTCA
AGTCAGAGGTGGCGAAACCCGACAGGACTATAAAGATACCAGGCGTTTCCCCCTGGAAGCTCCCTCGTGC
GCTCTCCTGTTCCGACCCTGCCGCTTACCGGATACCTGTCCGCCTTTCTCCCTTCGGGAAGCGTGGCGCT
TTCTCATAGCTCACGCTGTAGGTATCTCAGTTCGGTGTAGGTCGTTCGCTCCAAGCTGGGCTGTGTGCAC
GAACCCCCCGTTCAGCCCGACCGCTGCGCCTTATCCGGTAACTATCGTCTTGAGTCCAACCCGGTAAGAC
ACGACTTATCGCCACTGGCAGCAGCCACTGGTAACAGGATTAGCAGAGCGAGGTATGTAGGCGGTGCTAC
AGAGTTCTTGAAGTGGTGGCCTAACTACGGCTACACTAGAAGAACAGTATTTGGTATCTGCGCTCTGCTG
AAGCCAGTTACCTTCGGAAAAAGAGTTGGTAGCTCTTGATCCGGCAAACAAACCACCGCTGGTAGCGGTG
GTTTTTTTGTTTGCAAGCAGCAGATTACGCGCAGAAAAAAAGGATCTCAAGAAGATCCTTTGATCTTTTC
TACGGGGTCTGACGCTCAGTGGAACGAAAACTCACGTTAAGGGATTTTGGTCATGAGATTATCAAAAAGG
ATCTTCACCTAGATCCTTTTAAATTAAAAATGAAGTTTTAAATCAATCTAAAGTATATATGAGTAAACTT
GGTCTGACAGTTACCAATGCTTAATCAGTGAGGCACCTATCTCAGCGATCTGTCTATTTCGTTCATCCAT
AGTTGCCTGACTCCCCGTCGTGTAGATAACTACGATACGGGAGGGCTTACCATCTGGCCCCAGTGCTGCA
ATGATACCGCGAGACCCACGCTCACCGGCTCCAGATTTATCAGCAATAAACCAGCCAGCCGGAAGGGCCG
AGCGCAGAAGTGGTCCTGCAACTTTATCCGCCTCCATCCAGTCTATTAATTGTTGCCGGGAAGCTAGAGT
AAGTAGTTCGCCAGTTAATAGTTTGCGCAACGTTGTTGCCATTGCTACAGGCATCGTGGTGTCACGCTCG
TCGTTTGGTATGGCTTCATTCAGCTCCGGTTCCCAACGATCAAGGCGAGTTACATGATCCCCCATGTTGT
GCAAAAAAGCGGTTAGCTCCTTCGGTCCTCCGATCGTTGTCAGAAGTAAGTTGGCCGCAGTGTTATCACT
CATGGTTATGGCAGCACTGCATAATTCTCTTACTGTCATGCCATCCGTAAGATGCTTTTCTGTGACTGGT
GAGTACTCAACCAAGTCATTCTGAGAATAGTGTATGCGGCGACCGAGTTGCTCTTGCCCGGCGTCAATAC
GGGATAATACCGCGCCACATAGCAGAACTTTAAAAGTGCTCATCATTGGAAAACGTTCTTCGGGGCGAAA
ACTCTCAAGGATCTTACCGCTGTTGAGATCCAGTTCGATGTAACCCACTCGTGCACCCAACTGATCTTCA
GCATCTTTTACTTTCACCAGCGTTTCTGGGTGAGCAAAAACAGGAAGGCAAAATGCCGCAAAAAAGGGAA
TAAGGGCGACACGGAAATGTTGAATACTCATACTCTTCCTTTTTCAA
Features (pLannotate 1.2.2; 36 found; start..end, strand, type, name):
    148..200     -  misc_feature   bom (fragment): basis of mobility region from pBR322
    355..734     +  enhancer       CMV enhancer: human cytomegalovirus immediate early enhancer
    735..934     +  promoter       CMV promoter: human cytomegalovirus (CMV) immediate early promoter
    952..1132    +  LTR            5' LTR (truncated): truncated 5' long terminal repeat (LTR) from HIV-1
   1179..1304    +  misc_feature   HIV-1 Ψ: packaging signal of human immunodeficiency virus type 1
   1288..1651    +  CDS            HIV-1 gag (fragment): gag protein from human immunodeficiency virus 1; gag
   1797..2030    +  misc_feature   RRE: The Rev response element (RRE) of HIV-1 allows for Rev-dependent mRNA export from the nucleus to the cytoplasm.
   2407..2507    +  CDS            Rev (fragment): human immunodeficiency virus 1 (HIV-1) Rev protein; rev; enhances nuclear export of unspliced and incompletely spliced viral mRNAs
   2533..2650    +  misc_feature   cPPT/CTS: central polypurine tract and central termination sequence of HIV-1
   2701..2721    -  misc_feature   MCS (fragment): pBluescript multiple cloning site
   2731..2850    -  CDS            hPEST: PEST degradation sequence from mouse ornithine decarboxylase human codon-optimized
   2896..3603    -  CDS            mWasabi: mWasabi is a basic (constitutively fluorescent) green fluorescent protein published in 2008, derived from Clavularia sp.. It has high acid sensitivity.
   3636..3667    -  promoter       minP: minimal TATA-box promoter with low basal activity
   3687..3709    -  promoter       CMV promoter (fragment): human cytomegalovirus (CMV) immediate early promoter
   3930..4318    +  promoter       PGK promoter (fragment): mouse phosphoglycerate kinase 1 promoter
   4351..4728    +  CDS            H2B: human histone H2B; HIST1H2BJ
   4765..4787    +  CDS            3xFLAG (fragment): three tandem FLAG® epitope tags, followed by an enterokinase cleavage site
   4798..4822    +  CDS            3xFLAG (fragment): three tandem FLAG® epitope tags
   4868..5456    +  misc_feature   WPRE: woodchuck hepatitis virus posttranscriptional regulatory element
   5381..5968    +  CDS            nef: NEF_HV112 - Experimental evidence at protein level: Swiss-Prot protein existence level 1. Extracellular Nef protein targets CD4(+) T-lymphocytes for apoptosis by interacting with CXCR4 surface receptors. From Human immunodeficiency virus type 1 group M subtype B (isolate PCV12) (HIV-1).
   5975..6155    +  LTR            5' LTR (truncated): truncated 5' long terminal repeat (LTR) from HIV-1
   6187..6411    +  polyA_signal   bGH poly(A) signal: bovine growth hormone polyadenylation signal
   6415..6436    +  promoter       SV40 promoter (fragment): SV40 enhancer and early promoter
   6457..6885    +  rep_origin     f1 ori (sequence partly withheld): f1 bacteriophage origin of replication; arrow indicates direction of (+) strand synthesis
   6899..7228    +  promoter       SV40 promoter: SV40 enhancer and early promoter
   7276..7323    +  promoter       EM7 promoter: synthetic bacterial promoter&nbsp
   7342..7716    +  CDS            BleoR: antibiotic-binding protein; Sh ble from Streptoalloteichus hindustanus; confers resistance to bleomycin, phleomycin, and Zeocin™
   7726..7851    +  CDS            ble (fragment): BLE_KLEPN - Experimental evidence at protein level: Swiss-Prot protein existence level 1. Binding protein with a strong affinity to the bleomycin family of antibiotics. Binds to CL990; an antimitotic-antibiotic compound. From Klebsiella pneumoniae.
   7846..7967    +  polyA_signal   SV40 poly(A) signal: SV40 polyadenylation signal
   8040..8056    -  protein_bind   lac operator: The lac repressor binds to the lac operator to inhibit transcription in E. coli. This inhibition can be relieved by adding lactose or isopropyl-β-D-thiogalactopyranoside (IPTG). lac repressor encoded by lacI
   8064..8094    -  promoter       lac promoter: promoter for the E. coli lac operon
   8109..8130    -  protein_bind   CAP binding site: CAP binding activates transcription in the presence of cAMP. E. coli catabolite activator protein
   8143..8235    -  CDS            lacI (fragment): lac repressor; lacI; The lac repressor binds to the lac operator to inhibit transcription in E. coli. This inhibition can be relieved by adding lactose or isopropyl-β-D-thiogalactopyranoside (IPTG).
   8418..9006    -  rep_origin     ori: high-copy-number ColE1/pMB1/pBR322/pUC origin of replication
   9177..10037   -  CDS            AmpR: β-lactamase; bla; confers resistance to ampicillin, carbenicillin, and related antibiotics
  10038..89      -  promoter       AmpR promoter (across the origin): bla
