>Addgene plasmid #182055 | pLVTFrep2-creb | depositor full sequence | sequence record 357570 | Author Sequence
GACGGATCGGGAGATCTCCCGATCCCCTATGGTCGACTCTCAGTACAATCTGCTCTGATGCCGCATAGTT
AAGCCAGTATCTGCTCCCTGCTTGTGTGTTGGAGGTCGCTGAGTAGTGCGCGAGCAAAATTTAAGCTACA
ACAAGGCAAGGCTTGACCGACAATTGCATGAAGAATCTGCTTAGGGTTAGGCGTTTTGCGCTGCTTCGCG
ATGTACGGGCCAGATATACGCGTTGACATTGATTATTGACTAGTTATTAATAGTAATCAATTACGGGGTC
ATTAGTTCATAGCCCATATATGGAGTTCCGCGTTACATAACTTACGGTAAATGGCCCGCCTGGCTGACCG
CCCAACGACCCCCGCCCATTGACGTCAATAATGACGTATGTTCCCATAGTAACGCCAATAGGGACTTTCC
ATTGACGTCAATGGGTGGAGTATTTACGGTAAACTGCCCACTTGGCAGTACATCAAGTGTATCATATGCC
AAGTACGCCCCCTATTGACGTCAATGACGGTAAATGGCCCGCCTGGCATTATGCCCAGTACATGACCTTA
TGGGACTTTCCTACTTGGCAGTACATCTACGTATTAGTCATCGCTATTACCATGGTGATGCGGTTTTGGC
AGTACATCAATGGGCGTGGATAGCGGTTTGACTCACGGGGATTTCCAAGTCTCCACCCCATTGACGTCAA
TGGGAGTTTGTTTTGGCACCAAAATCAACGGGACTTTCCAAAATGTCGTAACAACTCCGCCCCATTGACG
CAAATGGGCGGTAGGCGTGTACGGTGGGAGGTCTATATAAGCAGCGCGTTTTGCCTGTACTGGGTCTCTC
TGGTTAGACCAGATCTGAGCCTGGGAGCTCTCTGGCTAACTAGGGAACCCACTGCTTAAGCCTCAATAAA
GCTTGCCTTGAGTGCTTCAAGTAGTGTGTGCCCGTCTGTTGTGTGACTCTGGTAACTAGAGATCCCTCAG
ACCCTTTTAGTCAGTGTGGAAAATCTCTAGCAGTGGCGCCCGAACAGGGACTTGAAAGCGAAAGGGAAAC
CAGAGGAGCTCTCTCGACGCAGGACTCGGCTTGCTGAAGCGCGCACGGCAAGAGGCGAGGGGCGGCGACT
GGTGAGTACGCCAAAAATTTTGACTAGCGGAGGCTAGAAGGAGAGAGATGGGTGCGAGAGCGTCAGTATT
AAGCGGGGGAGAATTAGATCGCGATGGGAAAAAATTCGGTTAAGGCCAGGGGGAAAGAAAAAATATAAAT
TAAAACATATAGTATGGGCAAGCAGGGAGCTAGAACGATTCGCAGTTAATCCTGGCCTGTTAGAAACATC
AGAAGGCTGTAGACAAATACTGGGACAGCTACAACCATCCCTTCAGACAGGATCAGAAGAACTTAGATCA
TTATATAATACAGTAGCAACCCTCTATTGTGTGCATCAAAGGATAGAGATAAAAGACACCAAGGAAGCTT
TAGACAAGATAGAGGAAGAGCAAAACAAAAGTAAGACCACCGCACAGCAAGCGGCCGCTGATCTTCAGAC
CTGGAGGAGGAGATATGAGGGACAATTGGAGAAGTGAATTATATAAATATAAAGTAGTAAAAATTGAACC
ATTAGGAGTAGCACCCACCAAGGCAAAGAGAAGAGTGGTGCAGAGAGAAAAAAGAGCAGTGGGAATAGGA
GCTTTGTTCCTTGGGTTCTTGGGAGCAGCAGGAAGCACTATGGGCGCAGCGTCAATGACGCTGACGGTAC
AGGCCAGACAATTATTGTCTGGTATAGTGCAGCAGCAGAACAATTTGCTGAGGGCTATTGAGGCGCAACA
GCATCTGTTGCAACTCACAGTCTGGGGCATCAAGCAGCTCCAGGCAAGAATCCTGGCTGTGGAAAGATAC
CTAAAGGATCAACAGCTCCTGGGGATTTGGGGTTGCTCTGGAAAACTCATTTGCACCACTGCTGTGCCTT
GGAATGCTAGTTGGAGTAATAAATCTCTGGAACAGATTTGGAATCACACGACCTGGATGGAGTGGGACAG
AGAAATTAACAATTACACAAGCTTAATACACTCCTTAATTGAAGAATCGCAAAACCAGCAAGAAAAGAAT
GAACAAGAATTATTGGAATTAGATAAATGGGCAAGTTTGTGGAATTGGTTTAACATAACAAATTGGCTGT
GGTATATAAAATTATTCATAATGATAGTAGGAGGCTTGGTAGGTTTAAGAATAGTTTTTGCTGTACTTTC
TATAGTGAATAGAGTTAGGCAGGGATATTCACCATTATCGTTTCAGACCCACCTCCCAACCCCGAGGGGA
CCCGACAGGCCCGAAGGAATAGAAGAAGAAGGTGGAGAGAGAGACAGAGACAGATCCATTCGATTAGTGA
ACGGATCTACAAATGGCAGTATTCATCCACAATTTTAAAAGAAAAGGGGGGATTGGGGGGTACAGTGCAG
GGGAAAGAATAGTAGACATAATAGCAACAGACATACAAACTAAAGAATTACAAAAACAAATTACAAAAAT
TCAAAATTTTCGGGTTTATTACAGGGACAGCAGAAATTCACTTTGAATTCACAAAAGCTGGGTACCGGGC
CCCCCCTCGAGTCTAGATTAGACGTTGATCCTGGCGCTGGCGCAAGCAGCAGGGTGTCTATCCATGCCGC
TCTCCTGGGCGCAGCTCATGGGCAGGGTTCCTGCGGCCTGTTCCTCCACCTCTGGAGGGAAGCCGTGAGA
ATTTCCTACTACCTTACGCTTCTTCTTTGGAGCTACTGTACAACCCTTATAAAGCTCGTCCATGCCGTCG
GTGGAGTTGCGGGCCACGGCGATCTCGTAAACGGTCACCTTGTTGTAGTCCTTGTCGTGGTTCAGGATCT
CGATGCGGTGGTCCACAAAGTGATAGTCGGGCAGCTTCACCGCCTTCTTGGCCCTGTAGATGGTCTTGAA
GTCAACGCGGTGGTGGCCGCCGCCCTCCAGCAGCAGCTTCATCTTGACGTCGCCCTTCAGCACGCCGTCG
CGCACGTACATCCTCTCGGTGGAGGCGTCCCAGCCGGTGGTCTCCTTCTGCATCACGGGGCCGTTGGGGG
GGAAGTTCTCGCCCTTGAGGTGTATCTCGTAGATGAAGGAGTCCTCCTCCATGGAGATGTCGGACTTCAC
CTTCACGATGCCCTTGTCCTCGAAGGTCATGGTGCGCTCCCAAGAGTAGCCCTCGGGGAAGGACTGCTTG
AAGTAGTTGGGGATGTCGTCGGGGTACTTGGTGAAGGCCCTGTTGCCGTAACTGAACGCGGTGGTCAGAA
TGTCGTAGGAGAAGGGCAGGGGGGCTCCCTCCTTCACCTCCAGGTTGATGGTGTTGGTGCCGTCGTAGGG
CTTGCCCTCGCCCTCGCCCTCGATCACGAAGGCGTGGCCATTCACGTTGCCCTCCATCTTCAGCTTGATC
TTCATGTCGGGCTTGATTACGCCCATTGTGGTCTCCTCGCCCTTGCTCACCATGGTGGCGACCGGTACAG
TACCGGATTGCCAAGCTGGAAGTCGAGCTTCCATTATATACCCTCTAGTGTCTAAGCTTATCTGTTCTCC
CATTGACGTCAATGGGGTGTCTGAAAGACGTCACAGTATGACGGCCATGGGATCTGGCAGCTGACGTCAC
TGTCTGGTGCGGATCCCCCCCAAAGCCCCCGGGGCTGTAATTGCGTCCCTCTCCCGCTAGGGGGCAGCAG
CGAGCCGCCCGGGGCGGCGCGAATTCCCGCGGCCGCCATGGCGGCCGGGAGCATGCGACGTCGGGCCCAA
TCTGCAGCACGTGCCGCGGTGGCGGCCGCCCGGTAGGCGCCAACCGGCTCCGTTCTTTGGTGGCCCCTTC
GCGCCACCTTCTACTCCTCCCCTAGTCAGGAAGTTCCCCCCCGCCCCGCAGCTCGCGTCGTGCAGGACGT
GACAAATGGAAGTAGCACGTCTCACTAGTCTCGTGCAGATGGACAGCACCGCTGAGCAATGGAAGCGGGT
AGGCCTTTGGGGCAGCGGCCAATAGCAGCTTTGCTCCTTCGCTTTCTGGGCTCAGAGGCTGGGAAGGGGT
GGGTCCGGGGGCGGGCTCAGGGGCGGGCTCAGGGGCGGGGCGGGCGCCCGAAGGTCCTCCGGAGGCCCGG
CATTCTGCACGCTTCAAAAGCGCACGTCTGTCGCGCTGTTCTCCTCTTCCTCATCTCCGGGCCTTTCGAC
CTCACGGTGTTAGCGCTACCGGCCGCCACCATGCCAGAGCCAGCGAAGTCTGCTCCCGCCCCGAAAAAGG
GCTCCAAGAAGGCGGTGACTAAGGCGCAGAAGAAAGGCGGCAAGAAGCGCAAGCGCAGCCGCAAGGAGAG
CTATTCCATCTATGTGTATAAGGTTCTGAAGCAGGTCCACCCTGACACCGGCATTTCGTCCAAGGCGATG
GGCATCATGAATTCGTTTGTGAACGACATTTTCGAGCGCATCGCAGGTGAGGCTTCCCGCCTGGCGCATT
ACAACAAGCGGTCGACCATCACCTCCAGGGAGATCCAGACGGCCGTGCGCCTGCTGCTGCCTGGGGAGTT
GGCGAAGCACGCCGTGTCCGAGGGTACTAAGGCCATCACCAAGTACACCAGTGCTAAGGACCCACCAGTC
GCCACCTTACCGGTCGCCACCATGGACTACAAGGATGACGACGACAAAGGTGGAGCAGACTATAAGGACG
ATGATGACAAGGCTGGTCATATGGCTAGAAATTCCTCGAGGGATCAAGCTTATCGATAATCAACCTCTGG
ATTACAAAATTTGTGAAAGATTGACTGGTATTCTTAACTATGTTGCTCCTTTTACGCTATGTGGATACGC
TGCTTTAATGCCTTTGTATCATGCTATTGCTTCCCGTATGGCTTTCATTTTCTCCTCCTTGTATAAATCC
TGGTTGCTGTCTCTTTATGAGGAGTTGTGGCCCGTTGTCAGGCAACGTGGCGTGGTGTGCACTGTGTTTG
CTGACGCAACCCCCACTGGTTGGGGCATTGCCACCACCTGTCAGCTCCTTTCCGGGACTTTCGCTTTCCC
CCTCCCTATTGCCACGGCGGAACTCATCGCCGCCTGCCTTGCCCGCTGCTGGACAGGGGCTCGGCTGTTG
GGCACTGACAATTCCGTGGTGTTGTCGGGGAAGCTGACGTCCTTTCCATGGCTGCTCGCCTGTGTTGCCA
CCTGGATTCTGCGCGGGACGTCCTTCTGCTACGTCCCTTCGGCCCTCAATCCAGCGGACCTTCCTTCCCG
CGGCCTGCTGCCGGCTCTGCGGCCTCTTCCGCGTCTTCGCCTTCGCCCTCAGACGAGTCGGATCTCCCTT
TGGGCCGCCTCCCCGCATCGATACCGTCGAGACCTGGAAAAACATGGAGCAATCACAAGTAGCAACACAG
CAGCTACCAATGCTGCTTGTGCCTGGCTAGAAGCACAAGAGGAGGAGGAGGTGGGTTTTCCAGTCACACC
TCAGGTACCTTTAAGACCAATGACTTACAAGGCAGCTGTAGATCTTAGCCACTTTTTAAAAGAAAAGGGG
GGACTGGAAGGGCTAATTCACTCCCAACGAAGACAAGATATCCTTGATCTGTGGATCTACCACACACAAG
GCTACTTCCCTGATTGGCAGAACTACACACCAGGGCCAGGGATCAGATATCCACTGACCTTTGGATGGTG
CTACAAGCTAGTACCAGTTGAGCAAGAGAAGGTAGAAGAAGCCAATGAAGGAGAGAACACCCGCTTGTTA
CACCCTGTGAGCCTGCATGGGATGGATGACCCGGAGAGAGAAGTATTAGAGTGGAGGTTTGACAGCCGCC
TAGCATTTCATCACATGGCCCGAGAGCTGCATCCGGACTGTACTGGGTCTCTCTGGTTAGACCAGATCTG
AGCCTGGGAGCTCTCTGGCTAACTAGGGAACCCACTGCTTAAGCCTCAATAAAGCTTGCCTTGAGTGCTT
CAAGTAGTGTGTGCCCGTCTGTTGTGTGACTCTGGTAACTAGAGATCCCTCAGACCCTTTTAGTCAGTGT
GGAAAATCTCTAGCAGGGCCCGTTTAAACCCGCTGATCAGCCTCGACTGTGCCTTCTAGTTGCCAGCCAT
CTGTTGTTTGCCCCTCCCCCGTGCCTTCCTTGACCCTGGAAGGTGCCACTCCCACTGTCCTTTCCTAATA
AAATGAGGAAATTGCATCGCATTGTCTGAGTAGGTGTCATTCTATTCTGGGGGGTGGGGTGGGGCAGGAC
AGCAAGGGGGAGGATTGGGAAGACAATAGCAGGCATGCTGGGGATGCGGTGGGCTCTATGGCTTCTGAGG
CGGAAAGAACCAGCTGGGGCTCTAGGGGGTATCCCC
[124 nt withheld, positions 6337-6460]
C
[32 nt withheld, positions 6462-6493]
CA
[57 nt withheld, positions 6496-6552]
A
[49 nt withheld, positions 6554-6602]
CCTTTGACGTTGGAGTCCACGTTCTTT
[37 nt withheld, positions 6630-6666]
ACCCTATCTCGGTCTATTCTTTTGATTTATAAGGGATTTTGGGGATTTCGGCCTATTGGTTAAAAAATGA
GCTGATTTAACAAAAATTTAACGCGAATTAATTCTGTGGAATGTGTGTCAGTTAGGGTGTGGAAAGTCCC
CAGGCTCCCCAGGCAGGCAGAAGTATGCAAAGCATGCATCTCAATTAGTCAGCAACCAGGTGTGGAAAGT
CCCCAGGCTCCCCAGCAGGCAGAAGTATGCAAAGCATGCATCTCAATTAGTCAGCAACCATAGTCCCGCC
CCTAACTCCGCCCATCCCGCCCCTAACTCCGCCCAGTTCCGCCCATTCTCCGCCCCATGGCTGACTAATT
TTTTTTATTTATGCAGAGGCCGAGGCCGCCTCTGCCTCTGAGCTATTCCAGAAGTAGTGAGGAGGCTTTT
TTGGAGGCCTAGGCTTTTGCAAAAAGCTCCCGGGAGCTTGTATATCCATTTTCGGATCTGATCAGCACGT
GTTGACAATTAATCATCGGCATAGTATATCGGCATAGTATAATACGACAAGGTGAGGAACTAAACCATGG
CCAAGTTGACCAGTGCCGTTCCGGTGCTCACCGCGCGCGACGTCGCCGGAGCGGTCGAGTTCTGGACCGA
CCGGCTCGGGTTCTCCCGGGACTTCGTGGAGGACGACTTCGCCGGTGTGGTCCGGGACGACGTGACCCTG
TTCATCAGCGCGGTCCAGGACCAGGTGGTGCCGGACAACACCCTGGCCTGGGTGTGGGTGCGCGGCCTGG
ACGAGCTGTACGCCGAGTGGTCGGAGGTCGTGTCCACGAACTTCCGGGACGCCTCCGGGCCGGCCATGAC
CGAGATCGGCGAGCAGCCGTGGGGGCGGGAGTTCGCCCTGCGCGACCCGGCCGGCAACTGCGTGCACTTC
GTGGCCGAGGAGCAGGACTGACACGTGCTACGAGATTTCGATTCCACCGCCGCCTTCTATGAAAGGTTGG
GCTTCGGAATCGTTTTCCGGGACGCCGGCTGGATGATCCTCCAGCGCGGGGATCTCATGCTGGAGTTCTT
CGCCCACCCCAACTTGTTTATTGCAGCTTATAATGGTTACAAATAAAGCAATAGCATCACAAATTTCACA
AATAAAGCATTTTTTTCACTGCATTCTAGTTGTGGTTTGTCCAAACTCATCAATGTATCTTATCATGTCT
GTATACCGTCGACCTCTAGCTAGAGCTTGGCGTAATCATGGTCATAGCTGTTTCCTGTGTGAAATTGTTA
TCCGCTCACAATTCCACACAACATACGAGCCGGAAGCATAAAGTGTAAAGCCTGGGGTGCCTAATGAGTG
AGCTAACTCACATTAATTGCGTTGCGCTCACTGCCCGCTTTCCAGTCGGGAAACCTGTCGTGCCAGCTGC
ATTAATGAATCGGCCAACGCGCGGGGAGAGGCGGTTTGCGTATTGGGCGCTCTTCCGCTTCCTCGCTCAC
TGACTCGCTGCGCTCGGTCGTTCGGCTGCGGCGAGCGGTATCAGCTCACTCAAAGGCGGTAATACGGTTA
TCCACAGAATCAGGGGATAACGCAGGAAAGAACATGTGAGCAAAAGGCCAGCAAAAGGCCAGGAACCGTA
AAAAGGCCGCGTTGCTGGCGTTTTTCCATAGGCTCCGCCCCCCTGACGAGCATCACAAAAATCGACGCTC
AAGTCAGAGGTGGCGAAACCCGACAGGACTATAAAGATACCAGGCGTTTCCCCCTGGAAGCTCCCTCGTG
CGCTCTCCTGTTCCGACCCTGCCGCTTACCGGATACCTGTCCGCCTTTCTCCCTTCGGGAAGCGTGGCGC
TTTCTCAATGCTCACGCTGTAGGTATCTCAGTTCGGTGTAGGTCGTTCGCTCCAAGCTGGGCTGTGTGCA
CGAACCCCCCGTTCAGCCCGACCGCTGCGCCTTATCCGGTAACTATCGTCTTGAGTCCAACCCGGTAAGA
CACGACTTATCGCCACTGGCAGCAGCCACTGGTAACAGGATTAGCAGAGCGAGGTATGTAGGCGGTGCTA
CAGAGTTCTTGAAGTGGTGGCCTAACTACGGCTACACTAGAAGGACAGTATTTGGTATCTGCGCTCTGCT
GAAGCCAGTTACCTTCGGAAAAAGAGTTGGTAGCTCTTGATCCGGCAAACAAACCACCGCTGGTAGCGGT
GGTTTTTTTGTTTGCAAGCAGCAGATTACGCGCAGAAAAAAAGGATCTCAAGAAGATCCTTTGATCTTTT
CTACGGGGTCTGACGCTCAGTGGAACGAAAACTCACGTTAAGGGATTTTGGTCATGAGATTATCAAAAAG
GATCTTCACCTAGATCCTTTTAAATTAAAAATGAAGTTTTAAATCAATCTAAAGTATATATGAGTAAACT
TGGTCTGACAGTTACCAATGCTTAATCAGTGAGGCACCTATCTCAGCGATCTGTCTATTTCGTTCATCCA
TAGTTGCCTGACTCCCCGTCGTGTAGATAACTACGATACGGGAGGGCTTACCATCTGGCCCCAGTGCTGC
AATGATACCGCGAGACCCACGCTCACCGGCTCCAGATTTATCAGCAATAAACCAGCCAGCCGGAAGGGCC
GAGCGCAGAAGTGGTCCTGCAACTTTATCCGCCTCCATCCAGTCTATTAATTGTTGCCGGGAAGCTAGAG
TAAGTAGTTCGCCAGTTAATAGTTTGCGCAACGTTGTTGCCATTGCTACAGGCATCGTGGTGTCACGCTC
GTCGTTTGGTATGGCTTCATTCAGCTCCGGTTCCCAACGATCAAGGCGAGTTACATGATCCCCCATGTTG
TGCAAAAAAGCGGTTAGCTCCTTCGGTCCTCCGATCGTTGTCAGAAGTAAGTTGGCCGCAGTGTTATCAC
TCATGGTTATGGCAGCACTGCATAATTCTCTTACTGTCATGCCATCCGTAAGATGCTTTTCTGTGACTGG
TGAGTACTCAACCAAGTCATTCTGAGAATAGTGTATGCGGCGACCGAGTTGCTCTTGCCCGGCGTCAATA
CGGGATAATACCGCGCCACATAGCAGAACTTTAAAAGTGCTCATCATTGGAAAACGTTCTTCGGGGCGAA
AACTCTCAAGGATCTTACCGCTGTTGAGATCCAGTTCGATGTAACCCACTCGTGCACCCAACTGATCTTC
AGCATCTTTTACTTTCACCAGCGTTTCTGGGTGAGCAAAAACAGGAAGGCAAAATGCCGCAAAAAAGGGA
ATAAGGGCGACACGGAAATGTTGAATACTCATACTCTTCCTTTTTCAATATTATTGAAGCATTTATCAGG
GTTATTGTCTCATGAGCGGATACATATTTGAATGTATTTAGAAAAATAAACAAATAGGGGTTCCGCGCAC
ATTTCCCCGAAAAGTGCCACCTGACGTC
Features (pLannotate 1.2.2; 36 found; start..end, strand, type, name):
     36..80      -  misc_feature   bom (fragment): basis of mobility region from pBR322
    235..614     +  enhancer       CMV enhancer: human cytomegalovirus immediate early enhancer
    615..814     +  promoter       CMV promoter: human cytomegalovirus (CMV) immediate early promoter
    832..1012    +  LTR            5' LTR (truncated): truncated 5' long terminal repeat (LTR) from HIV-1
   1059..1184    +  misc_feature   HIV-1 Ψ: packaging signal of human immunodeficiency virus type 1
   1168..1531    +  CDS            HIV-1 gag (fragment): gag protein from human immunodeficiency virus 1; gag
   1677..1910    +  misc_feature   RRE: The Rev response element (RRE) of HIV-1 allows for Rev-dependent mRNA export from the nucleus to the cytoplasm.
   2287..2387    +  CDS            Rev (fragment): human immunodeficiency virus 1 (HIV-1) Rev protein; rev; enhances nuclear export of unspliced and incompletely spliced viral mRNAs
   2413..2530    +  misc_feature   cPPT/CTS: central polypurine tract and central termination sequence of HIV-1
   2581..2601    -  misc_feature   MCS (fragment): pBluescript multiple cloning site
   2611..2730    -  CDS            hPEST: PEST degradation sequence from mouse ornithine decarboxylase human codon-optimized
   2776..3483    -  CDS            mWasabi: mWasabi is a basic (constitutively fluorescent) green fluorescent protein published in 2008, derived from Clavularia sp.. It has high acid sensitivity.
   3516..3547    -  promoter       minP: minimal TATA-box promoter with low basal activity
   3567..3589    -  promoter       CMV promoter (fragment): human cytomegalovirus (CMV) immediate early promoter
   3810..4198    +  promoter       PGK promoter (fragment): mouse phosphoglycerate kinase 1 promoter
   4231..4608    +  CDS            H2B: human histone H2B; HIST1H2BJ
   4645..4667    +  CDS            3xFLAG (fragment): three tandem FLAG® epitope tags, followed by an enterokinase cleavage site
   4678..4702    +  CDS            3xFLAG (fragment): three tandem FLAG® epitope tags
   4748..5336    +  misc_feature   WPRE: woodchuck hepatitis virus posttranscriptional regulatory element
   5261..5848    +  CDS            nef: NEF_HV112 - Experimental evidence at protein level: Swiss-Prot protein existence level 1. Extracellular Nef protein targets CD4(+) T-lymphocytes for apoptosis by interacting with CXCR4 surface receptors. From Human immunodeficiency virus type 1 group M subtype B (isolate PCV12) (HIV-1).
   5855..6035    +  LTR            5' LTR (truncated): truncated 5' long terminal repeat (LTR) from HIV-1
   6067..6291    +  polyA_signal   bGH poly(A) signal: bovine growth hormone polyadenylation signal
   6295..6316    +  promoter       SV40 promoter (fragment): SV40 enhancer and early promoter
   6337..6765    +  rep_origin     f1 ori (sequence partly withheld): f1 bacteriophage origin of replication; arrow indicates direction of (+) strand synthesis
   6779..7109    +  promoter       SV40 promoter: SV40 enhancer and early promoter
   7157..7204    +  promoter       EM7 promoter: synthetic bacterial promoter&nbsp
   7223..7597    +  CDS            BleoR: antibiotic-binding protein; Sh ble from Streptoalloteichus hindustanus; confers resistance to bleomycin, phleomycin, and Zeocin™
   7607..7732    +  CDS            ble (fragment): BLE_KLEPN - Experimental evidence at protein level: Swiss-Prot protein existence level 1. Binding protein with a strong affinity to the bleomycin family of antibiotics. Binds to CL990; an antimitotic-antibiotic compound. From Klebsiella pneumoniae.
   7727..7848    +  polyA_signal   SV40 poly(A) signal: SV40 polyadenylation signal
   7921..7937    -  protein_bind   lac operator: The lac repressor binds to the lac operator to inhibit transcription in E. coli. This inhibition can be relieved by adding lactose or isopropyl-β-D-thiogalactopyranoside (IPTG). lac repressor encoded by lacI
   7945..7975    -  promoter       lac promoter: promoter for the E. coli lac operon
   7990..8011    -  protein_bind   CAP binding site: CAP binding activates transcription in the presence of cAMP. E. coli catabolite activator protein
   8024..8116    -  CDS            lacI (fragment): lac repressor; lacI; The lac repressor binds to the lac operator to inhibit transcription in E. coli. This inhibition can be relieved by adding lactose or isopropyl-β-D-thiogalactopyranoside (IPTG).
   8299..8887    -  rep_origin     ori: high-copy-number ColE1/pMB1/pBR322/pUC origin of replication
   9058..9918    -  CDS            AmpR: β-lactamase; bla; confers resistance to ampicillin, carbenicillin, and related antibiotics
   9919..10023   -  promoter       AmpR promoter: bla
