[The description below was written by a language model from this plasmid's Addgene catalogue record and pLannotate feature annotations shown in this document.]
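Description:
pLVTFrep2-creb is a lentiviral transfer plasmid of about 10 kb built on the pFUGW backbone, intended for producing lentivirus that carries a transcription factor activity reporter. It is propagated in E. coli through a high-copy ColE1/pUC-type origin with ampicillin selection. The backbone also carries an f1 origin and an SV40/EM7-driven bleomycin/Zeocin resistance cassette, which lies outside the packaged region. The viral genome is transcribed from a CMV enhancer/promoter fused to a truncated HIV-1 5' LTR. It contains the Ψ packaging signal with a gag fragment, the RRE for Rev-dependent nuclear export, the cPPT/CTS, a WPRE, and a second truncated LTR followed by a bGH polyadenylation signal. The NGS and depositor sequences give essentially identical feature maps.

The payload, recorded as the synthetic "Rep2 and Ref2" insert, consists of two divergently oriented cassettes. On the reverse strand, a minimal TATA-box promoter with low basal activity drives the green fluorescent protein mWasabi, apparently fused to a PEST degradation sequence. This fusion shortens reporter half-life, so the signal follows ongoing transcription. The plasmid name suggests that CREB-responsive elements sit upstream of the minimal promoter, in the unannotated interval between the two cassettes, but the feature table does not identify them. On the forward strand, a mouse PGK promoter fragment constitutively expresses human histone H2B followed by FLAG epitope sequence. This cassette presumably serves as the reference transcript for normalising reporter output to transduction level. The associated publication title indicates that the construct belongs to a virus-based reporter battery used for PCR-based profiling of transcription factor activity in vivo.
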