Addgene plasmid #182055: pLVTFrep2-creb
Purpose: Plasmids for production of LV-based TFactivity reporter
Depositing lab: Kentaro Abe. Depositing organization: Tohoku University, Graduate School of Life Sciences. Publication: PCR-based profiling of transcription factor activity in vivo by a virus-based reporter battery. Abe H, Abe K. iScience. 2022 Feb 14;25(3):103927. doi: 10.1016/j.isci.2022.103927. eCollection 2022 Mar 18. PubMed 35281741.
Backbone
  Vector backbone: pFUGW
  Vector type: Lentiviral
Growth in bacteria
  Bacterial resistance: Ampicillin, 100 μg/mL
  Growth temperature: 37°C
  Growth strain: NEB Stable
  Copy number: High Copy
Gene/Insert
  Gene/Insert name: Rep2 and Ref2
  Species: Synthetic
  Promoter: synthetic minimal promoter
  Cloning method: Restriction Enzyme; 5′ cloning site unknown (unknown if destroyed)
Terms and licenses: Academic/Nonprofit Terms; Industry Terms: Not Available to Industry
How to cite: pLVTFrep2-creb was a gift from Kentaro Abe (Addgene plasmid # 182055 ; http://n2t.net/addgene:182055 ; RRID:Addgene_182055)
